>Addgene plasmid #211089 | pNLF1-C_PLCG1:1-1291 | addgene full sequence | sequence record 425967 | Addgene NGS Result
TCAATATTGGCCATTAGCCATATTATTCATTGGTTATATAGCATAAATCAATATTGGCTATTGGCCATTG
CATACGTTGTATCTATATCATAATATGTACATTTATATTGGCTCATGTCCAATATGACCGCCATGTTGGC
ATTGATTATTGACTAGTTATTAATAGTAATCAATTACGGGGTCATTAGTTCATAGCCCATATATGGAGTT
CCGCGTTACATAACTTACGGTAAATGGCCCGCCTGGCTGACCGCCCAACGACCCCCGCCCATTGACGTCA
ATAATGACGTATGTTCCCATAGTAACGCCAATAGGGACTTTCCATTGACGTCAATGGGTGGAGTATTTAC
GGTAAACTGCCCACTTGGCAGTACATCAAGTGTATCATATGCCAAGTCCGCCCCCTATTGACGTCAATGA
CGGTAAATGGCCCGCCTGGCATTATGCCCAGTACATGACCTTACGGGACTTTCCTACTTGGCAGTACATC
TACGTATTAGTCATCGCTATTACCATGGTGATGCGGTTTTGGCAGTACACCAATGGGCGTGGATAGCGGT
TTGACTCACGGGGATTTCCAAGTCTCCACCCCATTGACGTCAATGGGAGTTTGTTTTGGCACCAAAATCA
ACGGGACTTTCCAAAATGTCGTAATAACCCCGCCCCGTTGACGCAAATGGGCGGTAGGCGTGTACGGTGG
GAGGTCTATATAAGCAGAGCTGGTTTAGTGAACCGTCAGATCACTAGAAGCTTTATTGCGGTAGTTTATC
ACAGTTAAATTGCTAACGCAGTCAGTGCTTCTGACACAACAGTCTCGAACTTAAGCTGCAGAAGTTGGTC
GTGAGGCACTGGGCAGGTAAGTATCAAGGTTACAAGACAGGTTTAAGGAGACCAATAGAAACTGGGCTTG
TCGAGACAGAGAAGACTCTTGCGTTTCTGATAGGCACCTATTGGTCTTACTGACATCCACTTTGCCTTTC
TCTCCACAGGTGTCCACTCCCAGTTCAATTACAGCTCTTAAGGCTAGAGTATTAATACGACTCACTATAG
GGCTAGCAAAGCGATCGCTTCCGAATTCGCCACCATGGCGGGCGCCGCGTCCCCTTGCGCCAACGGCTGC
GGGCCCGGCGCGCCCTCGGACGCCGAGGTGCTGCACCTCTGCCGCAGCCTCGAGGTGGGCACCGTCATGA
CTTTGTTCTACTCCAAGAAGTCGCAGCGACCCGAGCGGAAGACCTTCCAGGTCAAGCTGGAGACGCGCCA
GATCACGTGGAGCCGGGGCGCCGACAAGATCGAGGGGGCCATTGACATTCGTGAAATTAAGGAGATCCGC
CCAGGGAAGACCTCACGGGACTTTGATCGCTATCAAGAGGACCCAGCTTTCCGGCCGGACCAGTCACATT
GCTTTGTCATTCTCTATGGAATGGAATTTCGCCTGAAAACGCTGAGCCTGCAAGCCACATCTGAGGATGA
AGTGAACATGTGGATCAAGGGCTTAACTTGGCTGATGGAGGATACATTGCAGGCACCCACACCCCTGCAG
ATTGAGAGGTGGCTCCGGAAGCAGTTTTACTCAGTGGATCGGAATCGTGAGGATCGTATATCAGCCAAGG
ACCTGAAGAACATGCTGTCCCAGGTCAACTACCGGGTCCCCAACATGCGCTTCCTCCGAGAGCGGCTGAC
GGACCTGGAGCAGCGCAGCGGGGACATCACCTACGGGCAGTTTGCTCAGCTGTACCGCAGCCTCATGTAC
AGCGCCCAGAAGACGATGGACCTCCCCTTCTTGGAAGCCAGTACTCTGAGGGCTGGGGAGCGGCCGGAGC
TTTGCCGAGTGTCCCTTCCTGAGTTCCAGCAGTTCCTTCTTGACTACCAGGGGGAGCTGTGGGCTGTTGA
TCGCCTCCAGGTGCAGGAGTTCATGCTCAGCTTCCTCCGAGACCCCTTACGAGAGATCGAGGAGCCATAC
TTCTTCCTGGATGAGTTTGTCACCTTCCTGTTCTCCAAAGAGAACAGTGTGTGGAACTCGCAGCTGGATG
CAGTATGCCCGGACACCATGAACAACCCTCTTTCCCACTACTGGATCTCCTCCTCGCACAACACGTACCT
GACCGGGGACCAGTTCTCCAGTGAGTCCTCCTTGGAAGCCTATGCTCGCTGCCTGCGGATGGGCTGTCGC
TGCATTGAGTTGGACTGCTGGGACGGCCCGGATGGGATGCCAGTTATTTACCATGGGCACACCCTTACCA
CCAAGATCAAGTTCTCAGATGTCCTGCACACCATCAAGGAGCATGCCTTTGTGGCCTCAGAGTACCCAGT
CATCCTGTCCATTGAGGACCACTGCAGCATTGCCCAGCAGAGAAACATGGCCCAATACTTCAAGAAGGTG
CTGGGGGACACACTCCTCACCAAGCCCGTGGAGATCTCTGCCGACGGGCTCCCCTCACCCAACCAGCTTA
AGAGGAAGATCCTCATCAAGCACAAGAAGCTGGCTGAGGGCAGTGCCTACGAGGAGGTGCCTACATCCAT
GATGTACTCTGAGAACGACATCAGCAACTCTATCAAGAATGGCATCCTCTACCTGGAGGACCCTGTGAAC
CACGAATGGTATCCCCACTACTTTGTTCTGACCAGCAGCAAGATCTACTACTCTGAGGAGACCAGCAGTG
ACCAGGGCAACGAGGATGAGGAGGAGCCCAAGGAGGTCAGCAGCAGCACAGAGCTGCACTCCAATGAGAA
GTGGTTCCATGGGAAGCTAGGGGCAGGGCGTGACGGGCGTCACATCGCTGAGCGCCTGCTTACTGAGTAC
TGCATCGAGACCGGAGCCCCTGACGGCTCCTTCCTCGTGCGAGAGAGTGAGACCTTCGTGGGCGACTACA
CGCTCTCTTTCTGGCGGAACGGGAAAGTCCAGCACTGCCGTATCCACTCCCGGCAAGATGCTGGGACCCC
CAAGTTCTTCTTGACAGACAACCTCGTCTTTGACTCCCTCTATGACCTCATCACGCACTACCAGCAGGTG
CCCCTGCGCTGTAATGAGTTTGAGATGCGACTTTCAGAGCCTGTCCCACAGACCAACGCCCACGAGAGCA
AAGAGTGGTACCACGCGAGCCTGACCAGAGCACAGGCTGAGCACATGCTAATGCGCGTCCCTCGTGATGG
GGCCTTCCTGGTGCGGAAGCGGAATGAACCCAACTCATATGCCATCTCTTTCCGGGCTGAGGGCAAGATC
AAGCATTGCCGTGTCCAGCAAGAGGGCCAGACAGTGATGCTAGGGAACTCGGAGTTCGACAGCCTTGTTG
ACCTCATCAGCTACTATGAGAAACACCCGCTATACCGCAAGATGAAGCTGCGCTATCCCATCAACGAGGA
GGCACTGGAGAAGATTGGCACAGCTGAGCCTGACTACGGGGCCCTGTATGAGGGACGCAACCCTGGCTTC
TATGTAGAGGCAAACCCTATGCCAACTTTCAAGTGTGCAGTCAAAGCCCTCTTTGACTACAAGGCCCAGA
GGGAGGACGAGCTGACCTTCACCAAGAGCGCCATCATCCAGAATGTGGAGAAGCAAGAGGGAGGCTGGTG
GCGAGGGGACTACGGAGGGAAGAAGCAGCTGTGGTTCCCATCAAACTACGTGGAAGAGATGGTCAACCCC
GTGGCCCTGGAGCCGGAGAGGGAGCACTTGGACGAGAACAGCCCCCTAGGGGACTTGCTGCGGGGGGTCT
TGGATGTGCCGGCTTGTCAGATTGCCATCCGTCCTGAGGGCAAGAACAACCGGCTCTTCGTCTTCTCCAT
CAGCATGGCGTCGGTGGCCCACTGGTCCCTGGATGTTGCTGCCGACTCACAGGAGGAGCTGCAGGACTGG
GTGAAAAAGATCCGTGAAGTGGCCCAGACAGCAGACGCCAGGCTCACTGAAGGGAAGATAATGGAACGGA
GGAAGAAGATTGCCCTGGAGCTCTCTGAACTTGTCGTCTACTGCCGGCCTGTTCCCTTTGATGAAGAGAA
GATTGGCACAGAACGTGCTTGCTACCGGGACATGTCATCCTTCCCGGAAACCAAGGCTGAGAAATACGTG
AACAAGGCCAAAGGCAAGAAGTTCCTTCAGTACAATCGACTGCAGCTCTCCCGCATCTACCCCAAGGGCC
AGCGACTGGATTCCTCCAACTACGATCCTTTGCCCATGTGGATCTGTGGCAGTCAGCTTGTGGCCCTCAA
CTTCCAGACCCCTGACAAGCCTATGCAGATGAACCAGGCCCTCTTCATGACGGGCAGGCACTGTGGCTAC
GTGCTGCAGCCAAGCACCATGCGGGATGAGGCCTTCGACCCCTTTGACAAGAGCAGCCTCCGCGGGCTGG
AGCCATGTGCCATCTCTATTGAGGTGCTGGGGGCCCGACATCTGCCAAAGAATGGCCGAGGCATTGTGTG
TCCTTTTGTGGAGATTGAGGTGGCTGGAGCTGAGTATGACAGCACCAAGCAGAAGACAGAGTTTGTGGTG
GACAATGGACTCAACCCTGTATGGCCAGCCAAGCCCTTCCACTTCCAGATCAGTAACCCTGAATTTGCCT
TTCTGCGCTTCGTGGTGTATGAGGAAGACATGTTTAGTGACCAGAATTTCCTGGCTCAGGCTACTTTCCC
AGTAAAAGGCCTGAAGACAGGATACAGAGCAGTGCCTTTGAAGAACAACTACAGTGAGGACCTGGAGTTG
GCCTCCCTGCTGATCAAGATTGACATTTTCCCTGCCAAGCAGGAGAATGGTGACCTCAGTCCCTTCAGTG
GTACGTCCCTGCGGGAGCGGGGCTCAGATGCCTCAGGCCAGCTGTTTCATGGCCGAGCCCGGGAAGGCTC
CTTTGAATCCCGCTACCAGCAGCCGTTTGAGGACTTCCGCATCTCCCAGGAGCATCTCGCAGACCATTTT
GACAGTCGAGAACGAAGGGCCCCAAGAAGGACTCGGGTCAATGGAGACAACCGCCTCTCTAGATTTGGGC
CCAATTCCTGCAGGCGAGCTCTCGGCTCGAGCGGCGTCTTCACACTCGAAGATTTCGTTGGGGACTGGCG
ACAGACAGCCGGCTACAACCTGGACCAAGTCCTTGAACAGGGAGGTGTGTCCAGTTTGTTTCAGAATCTC
GGGGTGTCCGTAACTCCGATCCAAAGGATTGTCCTGAGCGGTGAAAATGGGCTGAAGATCGACATCCATG
TCATCATCCCGTATGAAGGTCTGAGCGGCGACCAAATGGGCCAGATCGAAAAAATTTTTAAGGTGGTGTA
CCCTGTGGATGATCATCACTTTAAGGTGATCCTGCACTATGGCACACTGGTAATCGACGGGGTTACGCCG
AACATGATCGACTATTTCGGACGGCCGTATGAAGGCATCGCCGTGTTCGACGGCAAAAAGATCACTGTAA
CAGGGACCCTGTGGAACGGCAACAAAATTATCGACGAGCGCCTGATCAACCCCGACGGCTCCCTGCTGTT
CCGAGTAACCATCAACGGAGTGACCGGCTGGCGGCTGTGCGAACGCATTCTGGCGTAAGGCCGCGACTCT
AGGGCATGCAAGCTGATCCGGCTGCTAACAAAGCCCGAAAGGAAGCTGAGTTGGCTGCTGCCACCGCTGA
GCAATAACTAGCATAACCCCTTGGGGCGGCCGCTTCGAGCAGACATGATAAGATACATTGATGAGTTTGG
ACAAACCACAACTAGAATGCAGTGAAAAAAATGCTTTATTTGTGAAATTTGTGATGCTATTGCTTTATTT
GTAACCATTATAAGCTGCAATAAACAAGTTAACAACAACAATTGCATTCATTTTATGTTTCAGGTTCAGG
GGGAGATGTGGGAGGTTTTTTTAAGCAAGTAAAACCTCTACAAATGTGGTAAAATCGAATTTTAACAAAA
TATTAACGCTTACAATTTCCTGATGCGGTATTTTCTCCTTACGCATCTGTGCGGTATTTCACACCGCATA
CGCGGATCTGCGCAGCACCATGGCCTGAAATAACCTCTGAAAGAGGAACTTGGTTAGGTACCTTCTGAGG
CGGAAAGAACCAGCTGTGGAATGTGTGTCAGTTAGGGTGTGGAAAGTCCCCAGGCTCCCCAGCAGGCAGA
AGTATGCAAAGCATGCATCTCAATTAGTCAGCAACCAGGTGTGGAAAGTCCCCAGGCTCCCCAGCAGGCA
GAAGTATGCAAAGCATGCATCTCAATTAGTCAGCAACCATAGTCCCGCCCCTAACTCCGCCCATCCCGCC
CCTAACTCCGCCCAGTTCCGCCCATTCTCCGCCCCATGGCTGACTAATTTTTTTTATTTATGCAGAGGCC
GAGGCCGCCTCGGCCTCTGAGCTATTCCAGAAGTAGTGAGGAGGCTTTTTTGGAGGCCTAGGCTTTTGCA
AAAAGCTCGATTCTTCTGACACTAGCGCCACCATGAAGAAGCCCGAACTCACCGCTACCAGCGTTGAAAA
ATTTCTCATCGAGAAGTTCGACAGTGTGAGCGACCTGATGCAGTTGTCGGAGGGCGAAGAGAGCCGAGCC
TTCAGCTTCGATGTCGGCGGACGCGGCTATGTACTGCGGGTGAATAGCTGCGCTGATGGCTTCTACAAAG
ACCGCTACGTGTACCGCCACTTCGCCAGCGCTGCACTACCCATCCCCGAAGTGTTGGACATCGGCGAGTT
CAGCGAGAGCCTGACATACTGCATCAGTAGACGCGCCCAAGGCGTTACTCTCCAAGACCTCCCCGAAACA
GAGCTGCCTGCTGTGTTACAGCCTGTCGCCGAAGCTATGGATGCTATTGCCGCCGCCGACCTCAGTCAAA
CCAGCGGCTTCGGCCCATTCGGGCCCCAAGGCATCGGCCAGTACACAACCTGGCGGGATTTCATTTGCGC
CATTGCTGATCCCCATGTCTACCACTGGCAGACCGTGATGGACGACACCGTGTCCGCCAGCGTAGCTCAA
GCCCTGGACGAACTGATGCTGTGGGCCGAAGACTGTCCCGAGGTGCGCCACCTCGTCCATGCCGACTTCG
GCAGCAACAACGTCCTGACCGACAACGGCCGCATCACCGCCGTAATCGACTGGTCCGAAGCTATGTTCGG
GGACAGTCAGTACGAGGTGGCCAACATCTTCTTCTGGCGGCCCTGGCTGGCTTGCATGGAGCAGCAGACT
CGCTACTTCGAGCGCCGGCATCCCGAGCTGGCCGGCAGCCCTCGTCTGCGAGCCTACATGCTGCGCATCG
GCCTGGATCAGCTCTACCAGAGCCTCGTGGACGGCAACTTCGACGATGCTGCCTGGGCTCAAGGCCGCTG
CGATGCCATCGTCCGCAGCGGGGCCGGCACCGTCGGTCGCACACAAATCGCTCGCCGGAGCGCAGCCGTA
TGGACCGACGGCTGCGTCGAGGTGCTGGCCGACAGCGGCAACCGCCGGCCCAGTACACGACCGCGCGCTA
AGGAGGTAGGTCGAGTTTAGACTCTAGCCATCACGATGGCCGCAATAAAATATCTTTATTTTCATTACAT
CTGTGTGTTGGTTTTTTGTGTGAATCGATAGCGATAAGGATCCTCTTTGCGCTTGCGTTTTCCCTTGTCC
AGATAGCCCAGTAGCTGACATTCATCCGGGGTCAGCACCGTTTCTGCGGACTGGCTTTCTACGTAATGGT
TTCTTAGACGTCAGGTGGCACTTTTCGGGGAAATGTGCGCGGAACCCCTATTTGTTTATTTTTCTAAATA
CATTCAAATATGTATCCGCTCATGAGACAATAACCCTGATAAATGCTTCAATAATATTGAAAAAGGAAGA
GTATGAGTATTCAACATTTCCGTGTCGCCCTTATTCCCTTTTTTGCGGCATTTTGCCTTCCTGTTTTTGC
TCACCCAGAAACGCTGGTGAAAGTAAAAGATGCTGAAGATCAGTTGGGTGCACGAGTGGGTTACATCGAA
CTGGATCTCAACAGCGGTAAGATCCTTGAGAGTTTTCGCCCCGAAGAACGTTTTCCAATGATGAGCACTT
TCAAAGTTCTGCTATGTGGCGCGGTATTATCCCGTATTGACGCCGGGCAAGAGCAACTCGGTCGCCGCAT
ACACTATTCTCAGAATGACTTGGTTGAGTACTCACCAGTCACAGAAAAGCATCTTACGGATGGCATGACA
GTAAGAGAATTATGCAGTGCTGCCATAACCATGAGTGATAACACTGCGGCCAACTTACTTCTGACAACTA
TCGGAGGACCGAAGGAGCTAACCGCTTTTTTGCACAACATGGGGGATCATGTAACTCGCCTTGATCGTTG
GGAACCGGAGCTGAATGAAGCCATACCAAACGACGAGCGTGACACCACGATGCCTGTAGCAATGGCAACA
ACGTTGCGCAAACTATTAACTGGCGAACTACTTACTCTAGCTTCCCGGCAACAATTAATAGACTGGATGG
AGGCGGATAAAGTTGCAGGACCACTTCTGCGCTCGGCCCTTCCGGCTGGCTGGTTTATTGCTGATAAATC
TGGAGCCGGTGAGCGTGGGTCTCGCGGTATCATTGCAGCACTGGGGCCAGATGGTAAGCCCTCCCGTATC
GTAGTTATCTACACGACGGGGAGTCAGGCAACTATGGATGAACGAAATAGACAGATCGCTGAGATAGGTG
CCTCACTGATTAAGCATTGGTAATTCGAAATGACCGACCAAGCGACGCCCAACCGGTATCAGCTCACTCA
AAGGCGGTAATACGGTTATCCACAGAATCAGGGGATAACGCAGGAAAGAACATGTGAGCAAAAGGCCAGC
AAAAGGCCAGGAACCGTAAAAAGGCCGCGTTGCTGGCGTTTTTCCATAGGCTCCGCCCCCCTGACGAGCA
TCACAAAAATCGACGCTCAAGTCAGAGGTGGCGAAACCCGACAGGACTATAAAGATACCAGGCGTTTCCC
CCTGGAAGCTCCCTCGTGCGCTCTCCTGTTCCGACCCTGCCGCTTACCGGATACCTGTCCGCCTTTCTCC
CTTCGGGAAGCGTGGCGCTTTCTCATAGCTCACGCTGTAGGTATCTCAGTTCGGTGTAGGTCGTTCGCTC
CAAGCTGGGCTGTGTGCACGAACCCCCCGTTCAGCCCGACCGCTGCGCCTTATCCGGTAACTATCGTCTT
GAGTCCAACCCGGTAAGACACGACTTATCGCCACTGGCAGCAGCCACTGGTAACAGGATTAGCAGAGCGA
GGTATGTAGGCGGTGCTACAGAGTTCTTGAAGTGGTGGCCTAACTACGGCTACACTAGAAGGACAGTATT
TGGTATCTGCGCTCTGCTGAAGCCAGTTACCTTCGGAAAAAGAGTTGGTAGCTCTTGATCCGGCAAACAA
ACCACCGCTGGTAGCGGTGGTTTTTTTGTTTGCAAGCAGCAGATTACGCGCAGAAAAAAAGGATTTCAAG
AAGATCCTTTGATCTTTTCTACGGGGTCTGACGCTCAGTGGAACGAAAACTCACGTTAAGGGATTTTGGT
CATGAGATTATCAAAAAGGATCTTCACCTAGATCCTTTTATAGTCCGGAAATACAGGAACGCACGCTGGA
TGGCCCTTCGCTGGGATGGTGAAACCATGAAAAATGGCAGCTTCAGTGGATTAAGTGGGGGTAATGTGGC
CTGTACCCTCTGGTTGCATAGGTATTCATACGGTTAAAATTTATCAGGCGCGATTGCGGCAGTTTTTCGG
GTGGTTTGTTGCCATTTTTACCTGTCTGCTGCCGTGATCGCGCTGAACGCGTTTTAGCGGTGCGTACAAT
TAAGGGATTATGGTAAATCCACTTACTGTCTGCCCTCGTAGCCATCGAGATAAACCGCAGTACTCCGGCC
ACGATGCGTCCGGCGTAGAGGATCGAGATCT
Features (pLannotate 1.2.2; 20 found; start..end, strand, type, name):
    140..517     +  enhancer       CMV enhancer: human cytomegalovirus immediate early enhancer
    519..718     +  promoter       CMV promoter: human cytomegalovirus (CMV) immediate early promoter
    857..989     +  intron         chimeric intron: chimera between introns from human β-globin and immunoglobulin heavy chain genes
   1033..1051    +  promoter       T7 promoter: promoter for bacteriophage T7 RNA polymerase
   1085..4957    +  CDS            PLCG1: PLCG1_HUMAN - Also known as PLC1. Experimental evidence at protein level: Swiss-Prot protein existence level 1. Mediates the production of the second messenger molecules diacylglycerol (DAG) and inositol 1,4,5-trisphosphate (IP3). Plays an important role in the regulation of intracellular signaling cascades. Becomes activated in response to ligand-mediated activation of receptor-type tyrosine kinases, such as PDGFRA, PDGFRB, EGFR, FGFR1, FGFR2, FGFR3 and FGFR4 (By similarity). Plays a role in actin reorganization and cell migration (PubMed:17229814). From Homo sapiens (Human).
   5006..5518    +  CDS            Nluc: NanoLuc® luciferase human codon-optimized
   5551..5600    +  CDS            SET1 (fragment): solubility-enhancement tag derived from T7 phage gene 10B
   5608..5627    +  terminator     T7 terminator (fragment): transcription terminator for bacteriophage T7 RNA polymerase
   5649..5770    -  polyA_signal   SV40 poly(A) signal: SV40 polyadenylation signal
   5793..5861    -  CDS            large T antigen (fragment): large T antigen from SV40 (simian virus 40)
   5866..5898    +  rep_origin     M13 ori (fragment): M13 bacteriophage origin of replication; arrow indicates direction of (+) strand synthesis
   5899..5950    -  misc_feature   bom (fragment): basis of mobility region from pBR322
   6015..6372    +  promoter       SV40 promoter: SV40 enhancer and early promoter
   6403..7425    +  CDS            hph: KHYB_ECOLX - Experimental evidence at protein level: Swiss-Prot protein existence level 1. The aminoglycoside phosphotransferases achieve inactivation of their antibiotic substrates by phosphorylation. Only phosphorylates hygromycin and closely related compounds such as demethyl analogs and destomycin. From Escherichia coli.
   7464..7512    +  polyA_signal   poly(A) signal: synthetic polyadenylation signal
   7533..7625    -  CDS            tnpA (fragment): TN5P_ECOLX - Also known as tnp. Experimental evidence at protein level: Swiss-Prot protein existence level 1. Mediates transposition of transposon Tn5 by a 'cut and paste' mechanism. First, the monomeric transposase binds the 19 bp inverted DNA repeats flanking the transposon. Then, dimerization of the DNA- bound transposase creates a synaptic DNA complex. After nicking of the first DNA strand, excision of the transposon proceeds through a series of intermediates. The transposase then mediates the insertion of the transposon at a new site by strand transfer. The activity of the wild- type tran
   7668..7772    +  promoter       AmpR promoter: bla
   7773..8633    +  CDS            AmpR: β-lactamase; bla; confers resistance to ampicillin, carbenicillin, and related antibiotics
   8791..9379    -  rep_origin     ori: high-copy-number ColE1/pMB1/pBR322/pUC origin of replication
   9495..9778    +  misc_feature   cer region: ColE1-derived recombination site that helps to maintain plasmids as monomers
