[The description below was written by a language model from this plasmid's Addgene catalogue record and pLannotate feature annotations shown in this document.]
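Description:
pNLF1-C_PLCG1:1-1291 is a mammalian expression plasmid of about 9.8 kb built on the commercial pNLF1-C backbone, which is designed to fuse NanoLuc luciferase to the C terminus of a protein of interest. It is propagated in E. coli through a high-copy ColE1/pUC-type origin with ampicillin selection (β-lactamase under its own promoter), and a ColE1 cer site helps keep the plasmid monomeric. For selection in mammalian cells it carries a hygromycin phosphotransferase (hph) cassette driven by the SV40 enhancer/early promoter and terminated by a synthetic poly(A) signal.

The payload is the full-length human PLCG1 coding sequence, residues M1 to L1291 (3,873 bp), recorded as isoform 2 and carrying the natural variant I813T; part of it derives from a Mammalian Gene Collection cDNA clone. PLCG1 encodes phospholipase C gamma 1, which generates the second messengers diacylglycerol and IP3 downstream of receptor tyrosine kinases. Transcription is driven by the CMV immediate-early enhancer and promoter, followed by a chimeric β-globin/immunoglobulin intron that promotes efficient mRNA processing, and a T7 promoter lies just upstream of the open reading frame for in vitro transcription. The insert was placed by ligation-independent cloning between EcoRI and XbaI sites that remain intact, and reads through a short linker into human codon-optimised NanoLuc, with an SV40 poly(A) signal annotated downstream. Several small fragment annotations in the table (SET1, T7 terminator, large T antigen, M13 ori, bom, tnpA) are probably backbone remnants or chance matches.

The record states the purpose only as mammalian expression of NanoLuc-tagged PLCG1. Such fusions are commonly used for luminescence or BRET-based assays, though no specific assay is named.
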