Addgene plasmid #211089: pNLF1-C_PLCG1:1-1291
Purpose: Mammalian expression of full-length human PLCG1 isoform 2. C-terminal NanoLuc luciferase tag.
Depositing lab: Cheryl Arrowsmith. Depositing organization: University of Toronto. Publication: A Target Class Ligandability Evaluation of WD40 Repeat-Containing Proteins. Ackloo S, Li F, Szewczyk M, Seitova A, Loppnau P, Zeng H, Xu J, Ahmad S, Arnautova YA, Baghaie AJ, Beldar S, Bolotokova A, Centrella PA, Chau I, Clark MA, Cuozzo JW, Dehghani-Tafti S, Disch JS, Dong A, Dumas A, Feng JA, Ghiabi P, Gibson E, Gilmer J, Goldman B, Green SR, Guie MA, Guilinger JP, Harms N, Herasymenko O, Houliston S, Hutchinson A, Kearnes S, Keefe AD, Kimani SW, Kramer T, Kutera M, Kwak HA, Lento C, Li Y, Liu J, Loup J, Machado RAC, Mulhern CJ, Perveen S, Righetto GL, Riley P, Shrestha S, Sigel EA, Silva M, Sintchak MD, Slakman BL, Taylor RD, Thompson J, Torng W, Underkoffler C, von Rechenberg M, Walsh RT, Watson I, Wilson DJ, Wolf E, Yadav M, Yazdi AK, Zhang J, Zhang Y, Santhakumar V, Edwards AM, Barsyte-Lovejoy D, Schapira M, Brown PJ, Halabelian L, Arrowsmith CH. J Med Chem. 2025 Jan 23;68(2):1092-1112. doi: 10.1021/acs.jmedchem.4c02010. Epub 2024 Nov 4. PubMed 39495097.
Backbone
  Vector backbone: pNLF1-C
  Backbone manufacturer: Promega
  Vector type: Mammalian Expression
  Selectable markers: Hygromycin
Growth in bacteria
  Bacterial resistance: Ampicillin, 100 μg/mL
  Growth temperature: 37°C
  Growth strain: DH5alpha
  Copy number: High Copy
Gene/Insert
  Gene/Insert name: PLCG1:M1-L1291
  Species: H. sapiens (human)
  Insert size (bp): 3873
  Mutation: isoform 2. I813T natural variant (VAR_011908)
  Entrez Gene: PLCG1 (a.k.a. IDAA, NCKAP3, PLC-II, PLC1, PLC148, PLCgamma1)
  Promoter: CMV
  Tag / fusion protein: NanoLuc luciferase (C terminal on insert)
  Cloning method: Ligation Independent Cloning
  Sequencing primers: 5′ ttacagctcttaaggctagag; 3′ agccggctgtctgtcgccag
Resource information
  A portion of this plasmid was derived from a plasmid made by: Mammalian Gene Collection (BC144136)
Terms and licenses: Academic/Nonprofit Terms; Industry Terms: Not Available to Industry
Depositor comments: 5' Cloning Site: EcoR1 (not destroyed), 3' Cloning Site: Xba1 (not destroyed). C terminal tag: srfgpnscrralgssgvftledfvgdwrqtagynldqvleqggvsslfqnlgvsvtpiqrivlsgenglkidihviipyeglsgdqmgqiekifkvvypvddhhfkvilhygtlvidgvtpnmidyfgrpyegiavfdgkkitvtgtlwngnkiiderlinpdgsllfrvtingvtgwrlcerila.
How to cite: pNLF1-C_PLCG1:1-1291 was a gift from Cheryl Arrowsmith (Addgene plasmid # 211089 ; http://n2t.net/addgene:211089 ; RRID:Addgene_211089)
