>Addgene plasmid #211089 | pNLF1-C_PLCG1:1-1291 | depositor partial sequence | sequence record 411658 | Insert sequence
ATGGCGGGCGCCGCGTCCCCTTGCGCCAACGGCTGCGGGCCCGGCGCGCCCTCGGACGCCGAGGTGCTGC
ACCTCTGCCGCAGCCTCGAGGTGGGCACCGTCATGACTTTGTTCTACTCCAAGAAGTCGCAGCGACCCGA
GCGGAAGACCTTCCAGGTCAAGCTGGAGACGCGCCAGATCACGTGGAGCCGGGGCGCCGACAAGATCGAG
GGGGCCATTGACATTCGTGAAATTAAGGAGATCCGCCCAGGGAAGACCTCACGGGACTTTGATCGCTATC
AAGAGGACCCAGCTTTCCGGCCGGACCAGTCACATTGCTTTGTCATTCTCTATGGAATGGAATTTCGCCT
GAAAACGCTGAGCCTGCAAGCCACATCTGAGGATGAAGTGAACATGTGGATCAAGGGCTTAACTTGGCTG
ATGGAGGATACATTGCAGGCACCCACACCCCTGCAGATTGAGAGGTGGCTCCGGAAGCAGTTTTACTCAG
TGGATCGGAATCGTGAGGATCGTATATCAGCCAAGGACCTGAAGAACATGCTGTCCCAGGTCAACTACCG
GGTCCCCAACATGCGCTTCCTCCGAGAGCGGCTGACGGACCTGGAGCAGCGCAGCGGGGACATCACCTAC
GGGCAGTTTGCTCAGCTGTACCGCAGCCTCATGTACAGCGCCCAGAAGACGATGGACCTCCCCTTCTTGG
AAGCCAGTACTCTGAGGGCTGGGGAGCGGCCGGAGCTTTGCCGAGTGTCCCTTCCTGAGTTCCAGCAGTT
CCTTCTTGACTACCAGGGGGAGCTGTGGGCTGTTGATCGCCTCCAGGTGCAGGAGTTCATGCTCAGCTTC
CTCCGAGACCCCTTACGAGAGATCGAGGAGCCATACTTCTTCCTGGATGAGTTTGTCACCTTCCTGTTCT
CCAAAGAGAACAGTGTGTGGAACTCGCAGCTGGATGCAGTATGCCCGGACACCATGAACAACCCTCTTTC
CCACTACTGGATCTCCTCCTCGCACAACACGTACCTGACCGGGGACCAGTTCTCCAGTGAGTCCTCCTTG
GAAGCCTATGCTCGCTGCCTGCGGATGGGCTGTCGCTGCATTGAGTTGGACTGCTGGGACGGCCCGGATG
GGATGCCAGTTATTTACCATGGGCACACCCTTACCACCAAGATCAAGTTCTCAGATGTCCTGCACACCAT
CAAGGAGCATGCCTTTGTGGCCTCAGAGTACCCAGTCATCCTGTCCATTGAGGACCACTGCAGCATTGCC
CAGCAGAGAAACATGGCCCAATACTTCAAGAAGGTGCTGGGGGACACACTCCTCACCAAGCCCGTGGAGA
TCTCTGCCGACGGGCTCCCCTCACCCAACCAGCTTAAGAGGAAGATCCTCATCAAGCACAAGAAGCTGGC
TGAGGGCAGTGCCTACGAGGAGGTGCCTACATCCATGATGTACTCTGAGAACGACATCAGCAACTCTATC
AAGAATGGCATCCTCTACCTGGAGGACCCTGTGAACCACGAATGGTATCCCCACTACTTTGTTCTGACCA
GCAGCAAGATCTACTACTCTGAGGAGACCAGCAGTGACCAGGGCAACGAGGATGAGGAGGAGCCCAAGGA
GGTCAGCAGCAGCACAGAGCTGCACTCCAATGAGAAGTGGTTCCATGGGAAGCTAGGGGCAGGGCGTGAC
GGGCGTCACATCGCTGAGCGCCTGCTTACTGAGTACTGCATCGAGACCGGAGCCCCTGACGGCTCCTTCC
TCGTGCGAGAGAGTGAGACCTTCGTGGGCGACTACACGCTCTCTTTCTGGCGGAACGGGAAAGTCCAGCA
CTGCCGTATCCACTCCCGGCAAGATGCTGGGACCCCCAAGTTCTTCTTGACAGACAACCTCGTCTTTGAC
TCCCTCTATGACCTCATCACGCACTACCAGCAGGTGCCCCTGCGCTGTAATGAGTTTGAGATGCGACTTT
CAGAGCCTGTCCCACAGACCAACGCCCACGAGAGCAAAGAGTGGTACCACGCGAGCCTGACCAGAGCACA
GGCTGAGCACATGCTAATGCGCGTCCCTCGTGATGGGGCCTTCCTGGTGCGGAAGCGGAATGAACCCAAC
TCATATGCCATCTCTTTCCGGGCTGAGGGCAAGATCAAGCATTGCCGTGTCCAGCAAGAGGGCCAGACAG
TGATGCTAGGGAACTCGGAGTTCGACAGCCTTGTTGACCTCATCAGCTACTATGAGAAACACCCGCTATA
CCGCAAGATGAAGCTGCGCTATCCCATCAACGAGGAGGCACTGGAGAAGATTGGCACAGCTGAGCCTGAC
TACGGGGCCCTGTATGAGGGACGCAACCCTGGCTTCTATGTAGAGGCAAACCCTATGCCAACTTTCAAGT
GTGCAGTCAAAGCCCTCTTTGACTACAAGGCCCAGAGGGAGGACGAGCTGACCTTCACCAAGAGCGCCAT
CATCCAGAATGTGGAGAAGCAAGAGGGAGGCTGGTGGCGAGGGGACTACGGAGGGAAGAAGCAGCTGTGG
TTCCCATCAAACTACGTGGAAGAGATGGTCAACCCCGTGGCCCTGGAGCCGGAGAGGGAGCACTTGGACG
AGAACAGCCCCCTAGGGGACTTGCTGCGGGGGGTCTTGGATGTGCCGGCTTGTCAGATTGCCATCCGTCC
TGAGGGCAAGAACAACCGGCTCTTCGTCTTCTCCATCAGCATGGCGTCGGTGGCCCACTGGTCCCTGGAT
GTTGCTGCCGACTCACAGGAGGAGCTGCAGGACTGGGTGAAAAAGATCCGTGAAGTGGCCCAGACAGCAG
ACGCCAGGCTCACTGAAGGGAAGATAATGGAACGGAGGAAGAAGATTGCCCTGGAGCTCTCTGAACTTGT
CGTCTACTGCCGGCCTGTTCCCTTTGATGAAGAGAAGATTGGCACAGAACGTGCTTGCTACCGGGACATG
TCATCCTTCCCGGAAACCAAGGCTGAGAAATACGTGAACAAGGCCAAAGGCAAGAAGTTCCTTCAGTACA
ATCGACTGCAGCTCTCCCGCATCTACCCCAAGGGCCAGCGACTGGATTCCTCCAACTACGATCCTTTGCC
CATGTGGATCTGTGGCAGTCAGCTTGTGGCCCTCAACTTCCAGACCCCTGACAAGCCTATGCAGATGAAC
CAGGCCCTCTTCATGACGGGCAGGCACTGTGGCTACGTGCTGCAGCCAAGCACCATGCGGGATGAGGCCT
TCGACCCCTTTGACAAGAGCAGCCTCCGCGGGCTGGAGCCATGTGCCATCTCTATTGAGGTGCTGGGGGC
CCGACATCTGCCAAAGAATGGCCGAGGCATTGTGTGTCCTTTTGTGGAGATTGAGGTGGCTGGAGCTGAG
TATGACAGCACCAAGCAGAAGACAGAGTTTGTGGTGGACAATGGACTCAACCCTGTATGGCCAGCCAAGC
CCTTCCACTTCCAGATCAGTAACCCTGAATTTGCCTTTCTGCGCTTCGTGGTGTATGAGGAAGACATGTT
TAGTGACCAGAATTTCCTGGCTCAGGCTACTTTCCCAGTAAAAGGCCTGAAGACAGGATACAGAGCAGTG
CCTTTGAAGAACAACTACAGTGAGGACCTGGAGTTGGCCTCCCTGCTGATCAAGATTGACATTTTCCCTG
CCAAGCAGGAGAATGGTGACCTCAGTCCCTTCAGTGGTACGTCCCTGCGGGAGCGGGGCTCAGATGCCTC
AGGCCAGCTGTTTCATGGCCGAGCCCGGGAAGGCTCCTTTGAATCCCGCTACCAGCAGCCGTTTGAGGAC
TTCCGCATCTCCCAGGAGCATCTCGCAGACCATTTTGACAGTCGAGAACGAAGGGCCCCAAGAAGGACTC
GGGTCAATGGAGACAACCGCCTC
